>Addgene plasmid #26480 | pJC84.1-npy-1 | depositor partial sequence | sequence record 12511 | Author sequence
ATGACTTTCATTTACGGATTTCTATGCTTGACTCTCGTCAATGTTATTTGTTCTCAGAAAAGTCTGTTCA
TAGAACCACCGGCAAAACCAGAATTTTTCGATGATCCTGAATTGTTGAGGAATTACATTAAAAAGCTGAA
TGAATATTTTGCCATAGTAGGTCGACCAAGATTCGGTAAACGTTTCGACAGGGGATTTTCATAAAAGAAT
GTTTGTTTGGTTGGATTACAATAAAAAATGTATTTGGTTAATAAATTATCTGCTTGATCTTAAAAAAAAA
AAAA
