>Addgene plasmid #26480 | pJC84.1-npy-1 | addgene partial sequence | sequence record 32668 | 26480 with T3
TATCGACTCCTATAGGTTTTTTTTTTTTTAGATCAAGCAGATAATTTATTAACCAAATACATTTTTTATT
GTAATCCAACCAAACAAACATTCTTTTATGAAAATCCCCTGTCGAAACGTTTACCGAATCTTGGTCGACC
TACTATGGCAAAATATTCATTCAGCTTTTTAATGTAATTCCTCAACAATTCAGGATCATCGAAAAATTCT
GGTTTTGCCGGTGGTTCTATGAACAGACTTTTCTGAGAACAAATAACATTGACGAGAGTCAAGCATAGAA
ATCCGTAAATGAAAGTCATAAGGTCACTTCTATAGTGTCACCTAAATCTCCCCTAATAGTGAG
