>Addgene plasmid #26480 | pJC84.1-npy-1 | addgene partial sequence | sequence record 32669 | 26480 with SP6
TATGCTTGACTCTCGTCAATGTTATTTGTTCTCAGAAAAGTCTGTTCATAGAACCACCGGCAAAACCAGA
ATTTTTCGATGATCCTGAATTGTTGAGGAATTACATTAAAAAGCTGAATGAATATTTTGCCATAGTAGGT
CGACCAAGATTCGGTAAACGTTTCGACAGGGGATTTTCATAAAAGAATGTTTGTTTGGTTGGATTACAAT
AAAAAATGTATTTGGTTAATAAATTATCTGCTTGATCTTAAAAAAAAAAAAACCTATAGTGAGTCGTATT
AATTCTGTGCTCGCAAGGTCTCCCTTTAGTGAGGGTTAATTCTCCCTATAGTGAGTCGTAT
