[The description below was written by a language model from this plasmid's Addgene catalogue record.]
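Description:
pJC84.1-npy-1 is a small bacterial plasmid built on the pJC53.2 backbone (about 3.2 kb without insert), a T/A cloning vector designed for producing double-stranded RNA and strand-specific riboprobes by in vitro transcription. It is maintained as a high-copy plasmid in standard E. coli cloning strains and is recorded as conferring resistance to both ampicillin and kanamycin. The record does not name the origin of replication, and no feature table is provided, so the exact layout of backbone elements cannot be confirmed here.

The insert is a 284 bp fragment of npy-1, a gene from the planarian Schmidtea mediterranea, placed into the vector's Eam1105I sites. Digestion with this enzyme is what generates the single-base overhangs used for T/A cloning of PCR products, and the sites were destroyed in the process. According to the depositor's notes, transcription with T7 RNA polymerase yields dsRNA, which implies that T7 promoters flank the insert in opposing orientations so both strands are made in a single reaction. SP6 and T3 polymerases each give a single-stranded transcript, and the use of SP6 and T3 sequencing primers at the 5′ and 3′ ends is consistent with these promoters lying on opposite sides of the insert, allowing sense or antisense probes to be made from the same clone. Which polymerase gives the antisense strand is not stated.

The plasmid therefore serves as a template for two tasks in planarians: RNA interference knockdown of npy-1 using dsRNA, and detection of its expression by in situ hybridization with labelled riboprobes. It comes from a genome-wide study of peptide hormones and their role in planarian germline development.
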