Addgene plasmid #26480: pJC84.1-npy-1
Depositing lab: Phillip Newmark. Depositing organization: University of Illinois at Urbana-Champaign. Publication: Genome-wide analyses reveal a role for peptide hormones in planarian germline development. Collins JJ, Hou X, Romanova EV, Lambrus BG, Miller CM, Saberi A, Sweedler JV, Newmark PA. PLoS Biol. 2010 . 8(10):e1000509. 10.1371/journal.pbio.1000509 PubMed 20967238.
Backbone
  Vector backbone: pJC53.2
  Backbone size w/o insert (bp): 3240
  Vector type: T/A Cloning Vector for dsRNA generation and the generation of sense and anti-sense probes
Growth in bacteria
  Bacterial resistance: Ampicillin and Kanamycin, 100 & 50 μg/mL
  Growth temperature: 37°C
  Growth strain: DH5alpha
  Copy number: High Copy
Gene/Insert
  Gene/Insert name: npy-1
  Species: S. mediterranea (planarian)
  Insert size (bp): 284
  GenBank ID: GU295175
  Cloning method: Restriction Enzyme; 5′ cloning site Eam1105I (destroyed during cloning); 3′ cloning site Eam1105I (destroyed during cloning)
  Sequencing primers: 5′ Sp6; 3′ T3
Terms and licenses: Academic/Nonprofit Terms; Industry Terms: Not Available to Industry
Depositor comments: dsRNA can be generated by in vitro transcription with T7 RNA polymerase and single stranded probes can be generated with SP6 or T3 RNA polymerases.
How to cite: pJC84.1-npy-1 was a gift from Phillip Newmark (Addgene plasmid # 26480 ; http://n2t.net/addgene:26480 ; RRID:Addgene_26480)
